Addgene plasmid #107924: pROS10
Purpose: URA3 based Yeast/E.coli shuttle vector designed to clone and express Cas9 programming spacer
Depositing lab: Jean-Marc Daran. Depositing organization: Delft University of Technology. Publication: CRISPR/Cas9: a molecular Swiss army knife for simultaneous introduction of multiple genetic modifications in Saccharomyces cerevisiae. Mans R, van Rossum HM, Wijsman M, Backx A, Kuijpers NG, van den Broek M, Daran-Lapujade P, Pronk JT, van Maris AJ, Daran JM. FEMS Yeast Res. 2015 Mar;15(2). pii: fov004. doi: 10.1093/femsyr/fov004. Epub 2015 Mar 4. PubMed 25743786.
Backbone
  Vector backbone: p426-SNR52p-gRNA.CAN1.Y-SUP4t
  Backbone manufacturer: George Church (Addgene plasmid # 43803)
  Backbone size w/o insert (bp): 5577
  Vector type: Yeast Expression, CRISPR
  Selectable markers: URA3
Growth in bacteria
  Bacterial resistance: Ampicillin, 100 μg/mL
  Growth temperature: 37°C
  Growth strain: DH5alpha
  Copy number: High Copy
Gene/Insert
  Gene/Insert name: gRNA-CAN1.Y, gRNA-ADE2.Y
  gRNA/shRNA sequence: GATACGTTCTCTATGGAGGA, ACTTGAAGATTCTTTAGTGT
  Species: S. cerevisiae (budding yeast)
  Insert size (bp): 20
  Cloning method: Gibson Cloning
Terms and licenses: Academic/Nonprofit Terms; Industry Terms: Not Available to Industry
How to cite: pROS10 was a gift from Jean-Marc Daran (Addgene plasmid # 107924 ; http://n2t.net/addgene:107924 ; RRID:Addgene_107924)
