[The description below was written by a language model from this plasmid's Addgene catalogue record and pLannotate feature annotations shown in this document.]
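Description:
pROS10 is a yeast/E. coli shuttle vector for expressing Cas9 guide RNAs in Saccharomyces cerevisiae, derived from the p426-SNR52p-gRNA.CAN1.Y-SUP4t backbone. The sequenced record is 5,577 nt. In bacteria it replicates from a high-copy ColE1/pUC-type origin and is selected with ampicillin through the β-lactamase gene and its native promoter. In yeast it is maintained episomally by the 2μ origin and selected by uracil prototrophy through URA3 under its own promoter. Because URA3 can be counterselected with 5-fluoroorotic acid, the plasmid can in principle be removed from cells after editing. Short fragments annotated as bom and rop are remnants of pBR322-type backbone sequence.

The payload consists of two guide RNA expression cassettes arranged as an inverted repeat on either side of the 2μ origin. Each cassette contains the SNR52 small nucleolar RNA promoter, a gap of about 20 nt where the spacer sits, the Streptococcus pyogenes gRNA scaffold, the SUP4 tRNA terminator and a short CYC1 terminator fragment. The two units point towards the 2μ element from opposite strands. According to the catalogue entry, the spacers target CAN1 (CAN1.Y) and ADE2 (ADE2.Y), both S. cerevisiae genes, and the construct was assembled by Gibson cloning.

No Cas9 coding sequence is annotated, so the nuclease must be supplied separately, for example by the host strain. The plasmid is intended as a template for cloning and expressing new spacers. Its dual-cassette layout allows two guides to be delivered from one plasmid for simultaneous modification of two loci.
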