Features (pLannotate 1.2.2; 17 found; start..end, strand, type, name):
    522..1110    -  rep_origin     ori: high-copy-number ColE1/pMB1/pBR322/pUC origin of replication
   1281..2141    -  CDS            AmpR: β-lactamase; bla; confers resistance to ampicillin, carbenicillin, and related antibiotics
   2142..2246    -  promoter       AmpR promoter: bla
   2323..2374    -  misc_feature   bom (fragment): basis of mobility region from pBR322
   2453..3256    -  CDS            URA3: orotidine-5'-phosphate decarboxylase, required for uracil biosynthesis; S. cerevisiae URA3; yeast auxotrophic marker, counterselectable with 5-fluoroorotic acid (5-FOA)
   3257..3472    -  promoter       URA3 promoter: S. cerevisiae URA3
   3487..3536    -  misc_feature   bom (fragment): basis of mobility region from pBR322
   3638..3672    -  CDS            rop (fragment): Rop protein, which maintains plasmids at low copy number; rop
   3769..4037    +  promoter       SNR52 promoter: promoter for the S. cerevisiae small nucleolar RNA gene SNR52
   4058..4132    +  misc_RNA       gRNA scaffold: guide RNA scaffold for the Streptococcus pyogenes CRISPR/Cas9 system
   4137..4156    +  terminator     SUP4 terminator: transcription terminator for the S. cerevisiae SUP4 tRNA gene
   4162..4201    +  terminator     CYC1 terminator (fragment): S. cerevisiae CYC1; transcription terminator for CYC1
   4202..5362    +  rep_origin     2μ ori: yeast 2μ plasmid origin of replication
   5363..5402    -  terminator     CYC1 terminator (fragment): S. cerevisiae CYC1; transcription terminator for CYC1
   5408..5427    -  terminator     SUP4 terminator: transcription terminator for the S. cerevisiae SUP4 tRNA gene
   5432..5506    -  misc_RNA       gRNA scaffold: guide RNA scaffold for the Streptococcus pyogenes CRISPR/Cas9 system
   5527..218     -  promoter       SNR52 promoter (across the origin): promoter for the S. cerevisiae small nucleolar RNA gene SNR52
>Addgene plasmid #107924 | pROS10 | addgene full sequence | sequence record 208538 | Addgene NGS Result
CAACTTTCACTTCTACAGCGTTTGACCAAAATCTTTTGAACAGAACATTGTAGGGTGTGAAAAAATGCGC
ACCTTTACCGCTAGCCCAAGAGGGCACTACAAAATCTAGAGTTGTACTTCAAACGTACATGTAATCACCT
TGTATATACTCGAAAGAAAACATCAAGTTTCTGTATAAATATGAGTGAAAGCATAATCATACATTATCTT
TTCAAAGAAGCTCCAGCTTTTGTTCCCTTTAGTGAGGGTATTCACGTAGACGGATAGGTATAGCCAGACA
TCAGCAGCATACTTCGGGAACCGTAGGCTCTAGAGAGAGGCGGTTTGCGTATTGGGCGCTCTTCCGCTTC
CTCGCTCACTGACTCGCTGCGCTCGGTCGTTCGGCTGCGGCGAGCGGTATCAGCTCACTCAAAGGCGGTA
ATACGGTTATCCACAGAATCAGGGGATAACGCAGGAAAGAACATGTGAGCAAAAGGCCAGCAAAAGGCCA
GGAACCGTAAAAAGGCCGCGTTGCTGGCGTTTTTCCATAGGCTCCGCCCCCCTGACGAGCATCACAAAAA
TCGACGCTCAAGTCAGAGGTGGCGAAACCCGACAGGACTATAAAGATACCAGGCGTTTCCCCCTGGAAGC
TCCCTCGTGCGCTCTCCTGTTCCGACCCTGCCGCTTACCGGATACCTGTCCGCCTTTCTCCCTTCGGGAA
GCGTGGCGCTTTCTCATAGCTCACGCTGTAGGTATCTCAGTTCGGTGTAGGTCGTTCGCTCCAAGCTGGG
CTGTGTGCACGAACCCCCCGTTCAGCCCGACCGCTGCGCCTTATCCGGTAACTATCGTCTTGAGTCCAAC
CCGGTAAGACACGACTTATCGCCACTGGCAGCAGCCACTGGTAACAGGATTAGCAGAGCGAGGTATGTAG
GCGGTGCTACAGAGTTCTTGAAGTGGTGGCCTAACTACGGCTACACTAGAAGGACAGTATTTGGTATCTG
CGCTCTGCTGAAGCCAGTTACCTTCGGAAAAAGAGTTGGTAGCTCTTGATCCGGCAAACAAACCACCGCT
GGTAGCGGTGGTTTTTTTGTTTGCAAGCAGCAGATTACGCGCAGAAAAAAAGGATCTCAAGAAGATCCTT
TGATCTTTTCTACGGGGTCTGACGCTCAGTGGAACGAAAACTCACGTTAAGGGATTTTGGTCATGAGATT
ATCAAAAAGGATCTTCACCTAGATCCTTTTAAATTAAAAATGAAGTTTTAAATCAATCTAAAGTATATAT
GAGTAAACTTGGTCTGACAGTTACCAATGCTTAATCAGTGAGGCACCTATCTCAGCGATCTGTCTATTTC
GTTCATCCATAGTTGCCTGACTCCCCGTCGTGTAGATAACTACGATACGGGAGGGCTTACCATCTGGCCC
CAGTGCTGCAATGATACCGCGAGACCCACGCTCACCGGCTCCAGATTTATCAGCAATAAACCAGCCAGCC
GGAAGGGCCGAGCGCAGAAGTGGTCCTGCAACTTTATCCGCCTCCATCCAGTCTATTAATTGTTGCCGGG
AAGCTAGAGTAAGTAGTTCGCCAGTTAATAGTTTGCGCAACGTTGTTGCCATTGCTACAGGCATCGTGGT
GTCACGCTCGTCGTTTGGTATGGCTTCATTCAGCTCCGGTTCCCAACGATCAAGGCGAGTTACATGATCC
CCCATGTTGTGCAAAAAAGCGGTTAGCTCCTTCGGTCCTCCGATCGTTGTCAGAAGTAAGTTGGCCGCAG
TGTTATCACTCATGGTTATGGCAGCACTGCATAATTCTCTTACTGTCATGCCATCCGTAAGATGCTTTTC
TGTGACTGGTGAGTACTCAACCAAGTCATTCTGAGAATAGTGTATGCGGCGACCGAGTTGCTCTTGCCCG
GCGTCAATACGGGATAATACCGCGCCACATAGCAGAACTTTAAAAGTGCTCATCATTGGAAAACGTTCTT
CGGGGCGAAAACTCTCAAGGATCTTACCGCTGTTGAGATCCAGTTCGATGTAACCCACTCGTGCACCCAA
CTGATCTTCAGCATCTTTTACTTTCACCAGCGTTTCTGGGTGAGCAAAAACAGGAAGGCAAAATGCCGCA
AAAAAGGGAATAAGGGCGACACGGAAATGTTGAATACTCATACTCTTCCTTTTTCAATATTATTGAAGCA
TTTATCAGGGTTATTGTCTCATGAGCGGATACATATTTGAATGTATTTAGAAAAATAAACAAATAGGGGT
TCCGCGCACTCGAGACTATATGTGAAGGCATGGCTATGGCACGGCAGACATTCCGCCAGATCATCAATAG
GCACGCGGCCGCCCTGATGCGGTATTTTCTCCTTACGCATCTGTGCGGTATTTCACACCGCATAGGGTAA
TAACTGATATAATTAAATTGAAGCTCTAATTTGTGAGTTTAGTATACATGCATTTACTTATAATACAGTT
TTTTAGTTTTGCTGGCCGCATCTTCTCAAATATGCTTCCCAGCCTGCTTTTCTGTAACGTTCACCCTCTA
CCTTAGCATCCCTTCCCTTTGCAAATAGTCCTCTTCCAACAATAATAATGTCAGATCCTGTAGAGACCAC
ATCATCCACGGTTCTATACTGTTGACCCAATGCGTCTCCCTTGTCATCTAAACCCACACCGGGTGTCATA
ATCAACCAATCGTAACCTTCATCTCTTCCACCCATGTCTCTTTGAGCAATAAAGCCGATAACAAAATCTT
TGTCGCTCTTCGCAATGTCAACAGTACCCTTAGTATATTCTCCAGTAGATAGGGAGCCCTTGCATGACAA
TTCTGCTAACATCAAAAGGCCTCTAGGTTCCTTTGTTACTTCTTCTGCCGCCTGCTTCAAACCGCTAACA
ATACCTGGGCCCACCACACCGTGTGCATTCGTAATGTCTGCCCATTCTGCTATTCTGTATACACCCGCAG
AGTACTGCAATTTGACTGTATTACCAATGTCAGCAAATTTTCTGTCTTCGAAGAGTAAAAAATTGTACTT
GGCGGATAATGCCTTTAGCGGCTTAACTGTGCCCTCCATGGAAAAATCAGTCAAGATATCCACATGTGTT
TTTAGTAAACAAATTTTGGGACCTAATGCTTCAACTAACTCCAGTAATTCCTTGGTGGTACGAACATCCA
ATGAAGCACACAAGTTTGTTTGCTTTTCGTGCATGATATTAAATAGCTTGGCAGCAACAGGACTAGGATG
AGTAGCAGCACGTTCCTTATATGTAGCTTTCGACATGATTTATCTTCGTTTCCTGCAGGTTTTTGTTCTG
TGCAGTTGGGTTAAGAATACTGGGCAATTTCATGTTTCTTCAACACTACATATGCGTATATATACCAATC
TAAGTCTGTGCTCCTTCCTTCGTTCTTCCTTCTGTTCGGAGATTACCGAATCAAAAAAATTTCAAAGAAA
CCGAAATCAAAAAAAAGAATAAAAAAAAAATGATGAATTGAATTGAAAAGCTGTGGTATGGTGCACTCTC
AGTACAATCTGCTCTGATGCCGCATAGTTAAGCCAGCCCCGACACCCGCCAACACCCGCTGACGCGCCCT
GACGGGCTTGTCTGCTCCCGGCATCCGCTTACAGACAAGCTGTGACCGTCTCCGGGAGCTGCATGTGTCA
GAGGTTTTCACCGTCATCACCGAAACGCGCGACAGCTGCACCTTTCGAGAGGACGATGCCCGTGTCTAAA
TGATTCGACCAGCCTAAGAATGTTCAACCCCTCACTAAAGGGAACAAAAGCTGGAGCTTCTTTGAAAAGA
TAATGTATGATTATGCTTTCACTCATATTTATACAGAAACTTGATGTTTTCTTTCGAGTATATACAAGGT
GATTACATGTACGTTTGAAGTACAACTCTAGATTTTGTAGTGCCCTCTTGGGCTAGCGGTAAAGGTGCGC
ATTTTTTCACACCCTACAATGTTCTGTTCAAAAGATTTTGGTCAAACGCTGTAGAAGTGAAAGTTGGTGC
GCATGTTTCGGCGTTCGAAACTTCTCCGCAGTGAAAGATAAATGATCACTTGAAGATTCTTTAGTGTGTT
TTAGAGCTAGAAATAGCAAGTTAAAATAAGGCTAGTCCGTTATCAACTTGAAAAAGTGGCACCGAGTCGG
TGGTGCTTTTTTTGTTTTTTATGTCTTCGAGTCATGTAATTAGTTATGTCACGCTTACGTTCACGCCCTC
CACGCATTTAAGCATAAACACGCACTATGCCGTTCTTCTCATGTATATATATATACAGGCAACACGCAGA
TATAGGTGCGACGTGAACAGTGAGCTGTATGTGCGCAGCTCGCGTTGCATTTTCGGAAGCGCTCGTTTTC
GGAAACGCTTTGAAGTTCCTATTCCGAAGTTCCTATTCTGTAGAAAGTATAGGAACCTCAGAGCGCTTTT
GAAAACCAAAAGCGCTCTGAAGACGCACTTTCAAAAAACCAAAAACGCACCGGACTGTAACGAGCTACTA
AAATATTGCGAATACCGCTTCCACAAACATTGCTCAAAAGTATCTCTTTGCTATATATCTCTGTGCTATA
TCCCTATATAACCTACCCATCCACCTTTCGCTCCTTGAACTTGCATCTAAACTCGACCTCTACATTTTTT
ATGTTTATCTCTAGTATTACTCTTTAGACAAAAAAATTGTAGTAAGAACTATTCATAGAGTGAATCGAAA
ACAATACGAAAATGTAAACATTTCCTATACGTAGTATATAGAGACAAAATAGAAGAAACCGTTCATAATT
TTCTGACCAATGAAGAATCATCAACGCTATCACTTTCTGTTCACAAAGTATGCGCAATCCACATCGGTAT
AGAATATAATCGGGGATGCCTTTATCTTGAAAAAATGCACCCGCAGCTTCGCTAGTAATCAGTAAACGCG
GGAAGTGGAGTCAGGCTTTTTTTATGGAAGAGAAAATAGACACCAAAGTAGCCTTCTTCTAACCTTAACG
GACCTACAGTGCAAAAAGTTATCAAGAGACTGCATTATAGAGCGCACAAAGGAGAAAAAAAGTAATCTAA
GATGCTTTGTTAGAAAAATAGCGCTCTCGGGATGCATTTTTGTAGAACAAAAAAGAAGTATAGATTCTTT
GTTGGTAAAATAGCGCTCTCGCGTTGCATTTCTGTTCTGTAAAAATGCAGCTCAGATTCTTTGTTTGAAA
AATTAGCGCTCTCGCGTTGCATTTTTGTTTTACAAAAATGAAGCACAGATTCTTCGTTGGTAAAATAGCG
CTTTCGCGTTGCATTTCTGTTCTGTAAAAATGCAGCTCAGATTCTTTGTTTGAAAAATTAGCGCTCTCGC
GTTGCATTTTTGTTCTACAAAATGAAGCACAGATGCTTCGTTGGAGGGCGTGAACGTAAGCGTGACATAA
CTAATTACATGACTCGAAGACATAAAAAACAAAAAAAGCACCACCGACTCGGTGCCACTTTTTCAAGTTG
ATAACGGACTAGCCTTATTTTAACTTGCTATTTCTAGCTCTAAAACTCCTCCATAGAGAACGTATCGATC
ATTTATCTTTCACTGCGGAGAAGTTTCGAACGCCGAAACATGCGCAC
